>Addgene plasmid #72548 | MSCV-NSD3-short del(100-263) | addgene full sequence | sequence record 135278 | Addgene assembled full plasmid sequence
TGAAAGACCCCACCTGTAGGTTTGGCAAGCTAGCTTAAGTAACGCCATTTTGCAAGGCATGGAAAATACA
TAACTGAGAATAGAGAAGTTCAGATCAAGGTTAGGAACAGAGAGACAGCAGAATATGGGCCAAACAGGAT
ATCTGTGGTAAGCAGTTCCTGCCCCGGCTCAGGGCCAAGAACAGATGGTCCCCAGATGCGGTCCCGCCCT
CAGCAGTTTCTAGAGAACCATCAGATGTTTCCAGGGTGCCCCAAGGACCTGAAATGACCCTGTGCCTTAT
TTGAACTAACCAATCAGTTCGCTTCTCGCTTCTGTTCGCGCGCTTCTGCTCCCCGAGCTCAATAAAAGAG
CCCACAACCCCTCACTCGGCGCGCCAGTCCTCCGATAGACTGCGTCGCCCGGGTACCCGTATTCCCAATA
AAGCCTCTTGCTGTTTGCATCCGAATCGTGGACTCGCTGATCCTTGGGAGGGTCTCCTCAGATTGATTGA
CTGCCCACCTCGGGGGTCTTTCATTTGGAGGTTCCACCGAGATTTGGAGACCCCTGCCCAGGGACCACCG
ACCCCCCCGCCGGGAGGTAAGCTGGCCAGCGGTCGTTTCGTGTCTGTCTCTGTCTTTGTGCGTGTTTGTG
CCGGCATCTAATGTTTGCGCCTGCGTCTGTACTAGTTAGCTAACTAGCTCTGTATCTGGCGGACCCGTGG
TGGAACTGACGAGTTCTGAACACCCGGCCGCAACCCTGGGAGACGTCCCAGGGACTTTGGGGGCCGTTTT
TGTGGCCCGACCTGAGGAAGGGAGTCGATGTGGAATCCGACCCCGTCAGGATATGTGGTTCTGGTAGGAG
ACGAGAACCTAAAACAGTTCCCGCCTCCGTCTGAATTTTTGCTTTCGGTTTGGAACCGAAGCCGCGCGTC
TTGTCTGCTGCAGCGCTGCAGCATCGTTCTGTGTTGTCTCTGTCTGACTGTGTTTCTGTATTTGTCTGAA
AATTAGGGCCAGACTGTTACCACTCCCTTAAGTTTGACCTTAGGTCACTGGAAAGATGTCGAGCGGATCG
CTCACAACCAGTCGGTAGATGTCAAGAAGAGACGTTGGGTTACCTTCTGCTCTGCAGAATGGCCAACCTT
TAACGTCGGATGGCCGCGAGACGGCACCTTTAACCGAGACCTCATCACCCAGGTTAAGATCAAGGTCTTT
TCACCTGGCCCGCATGGACACCCAGACCAGGTCCCCTACATCGTGACCTGGGAAGCCTTGGCTTTTGACC
CCCCTCCCTGGGTCAAGCCCTTTGTACACCCTAAGCCTCCGCCTCCTCTTCCTCCATCCGCCCCGTCTCT
CCCCCTTGAACCTCCTCGTTCGACCCCGCCTCGATCCTCCCTTTATCCAGCCCTCACTCCTTCTCTAGGC
GCCGGAATTAGATCTACCATGCCGAAAAAGAAGCGCAAGGTAGGAGGCATGGATTTCTCTTTCTCTTTCA
TGCAAGGGATCATGGGAAACACAATTCAGCAACCACCTCAACTCATTGACTCCGCCAACATCCGTCAGGA
GGATGCCTTTGATAACAACAGTGACATTGCTGAAGATGGTGGCCAGACACCATATGAAGCTACTTTGCAG
CAAGGCTTTCAGTACCCAGCTACAACAGAAGATCTTCCTCCACTCACAAATGGGTATCCATCATCAATCA
GTGTGTATGAAACTCAAACCAAATACCAGTCATATAATCAGTATCCTAATGGGTCAGCCAATGGCTTTAC
TGGTGTTAAGTTTCAGGTTGGCGATCTTGTGTGGTCCAAGGTGGGAACCTATCCTTGGTGGCCTTGTATG
GTTTCAAGTGATCCCCAGCTTGAGGTTCATACTAAAATTAACACAAGAGGTGCCCGAGAATATCATGTCC
AGTTTTTTAGCAACCAGCCAGAGAGGGCGTGGGTTCATGAAAAACGGGTACGAGAGTATAAAGGTCATAA
ACAGTATGAAGAATTACTGGCTGAGGCAACCAAACAAGCCAGCAATCACTCTGAGAAACAAAAGATTCGG
AAACCCCGACCTCAGAGAGAACGTGCTCAGTGGGATATTGGCATTGCCCATGCAGAGAAAGCATTGAAAA
TGACTCGAGAAGAAAGAATAGAACAGTATACTTTTATTTACATTGATAAACAGCCTGAAGAGGCTTTATC
CCAAGCAAAAAAGAGTGTTGCCTCCAAAACCGAAGTTAAAAAAACCCGACGACCAAGATCTGTGCTGAAT
ACTCAGCCAGAACAGACCAATGCAGGGGAGGTGGCCTCCTCACTCTCAAGTACTGAAATTCGGAGACATA
GCCAGAGGCGGCACACAAGTGCGGAAGAGGAAGAGCCACCGCCTGTTAAAATAGCCTGGAAAACTGCGGC
AGCAAGGAAATCCTTACCAGCTTCCATTACGATGCACAAAGGGAGCCTGGATTTGCAGAAGTGTAACATG
TCTCCAGTTGTGAAAATTGAACAAGTGTTTGCTCTTCAGAATGCTACAGGGGATGGGAAATTTATCGATC
AATTTGTTTATTCAACAAAGGGAATTGGTAACAAAACAGAAATAAGTGTCAGGGGGCAAGACAGGCTTAT
AATTTCTACACCAAACCAGAGAAATGAAAAGCCAACGCAGAGTGTATCATCTCCTGAAGCAACATCTGGT
TCTACAGGCTCAGTAGAAAAGAAGCAACAGAGAAGATCAATTAGAACTCGTTCTGAATCAGAGAAATCCA
CTGAGGTTGTGCCAAAGAAGAAGATCAAAAAGGAGCAGGTTGAAACAGTTCCTCAGGCTACAGTGAAGAC
TGGATTACAGAAAGGGTCGGCGGACCGGGGAGTGCAGGGCTCTGTCAGATTCAGTGACAGCTCCGTCTCC
GCAGCGATTGAGGAAACTGTGGACGGAGGCGATTACAAAGACCATGACGGTGATTATAAAGATCATGATA
TCGATTACAAGGATGACGATGACAAGTGATGAGAATTCTACCGGGTAGGGGAGGCGCTTTTCCCAAGGCA
GTCTGGAGCATGCGCTTTAGCAGCCCCGCTGGGCACTTGGCGCTACACAAGTGGCCTCTGGCCTCGCACA
CATTCCACATCCACCGGTAGGCGCCAACCGGCTCCGTTCTTTGGTGGCCCCTTCGCGCCACCTTCTACTC
CTCCCCTAGTCAGGAAGTTCCCCCCCGCCCCGCAGCTCGCGTCGTGCAGGACGTGACAAATGGAAGTAGC
ACGTCTCACTAGTCTCGTGCAGATGGACAGCACCGCTGAGCAATGGAAGCGGGTAGGCCTTTGGGGCAGC
GGCCAATAGCAGCTTTGCTCCTTCGCTTTCTGGGCTCAGAGGCTGGGAAGGGGTGGGTCCGGGGGCGGGC
TCAGGGGCGGGCTCAGGGGCGGGGCGGGCGCCCGAAGGTCCTCCGGAGGCCCGGCATTCTGCACGCTTCA
AAAGCGCACGTCTGCCGCGCTGTTCTCCTCTTCCTCATCTCCGGGCCTTTCGACCTGCAGCCCAAGCTTA
CCATGACCGAGTACAAGCCCACGGTGCGCCTCGCCACCCGCGACGACGTCCCCAGGGCCGTACGCACCCT
CGCCGCCGCGTTCGCCGACTACCCCGCCACGCGCCACACCGTCGATCCGGACCGCCACATCGAGCGGGTC
ACCGAGCTGCAAGAACTCTTCCTCACGCGCGTCGGGCTCGACATCGGCAAGGTGTGGGTCGCGGACGACG
GCGCCGCGGTGGCGGTCTGGACCACGCCGGAGAGCGTCGAAGCGGGGGCGGTGTTCGCCGAGATCGGCCC
GCGCATGGCCGAGTTGAGCGGTTCCCGGCTGGCCGCGCAGCAACAGATGGAAGGCCTCCTGGCGCCGCAC
CGGCCCAAGGAGCCCGCGTGGTTCCTGGCCACCGTCGGCGTCTCGCCCGACCACCAGGGCAAGGGTCTGG
GCAGCGCCGTCGTGCTCCCCGGAGTGGAGGCGGCCGAGCGCGCCGGGGTGCCCGCCTTCCTGGAGACCTC
CGCGCCCCGCAACCTCCCCTTCTACGAGCGGCTCGGCTTCACCGTCACCGCCGACGTCGAGGTGCCCGAA
GGACCGCGCACCTGGTGCATGACCCGCAAGCCCGGTGCCTGACGCCCGCCCCACGACCCGCAGCGCCCGA
CCGAAAGGAGCGCACGACCCCATGCATCCAATTCCGCCCCCCCCCCCTAACGTTACTGGCCGAAGCCGCT
TGGAATAAGGCCGGTGTGCGTTTGTCTATATGTTATTTTCCACCATATTGCCGTCTTTTGGCAATGTGAG
GGCCCGGAAACCTGGCCCTGTCTTCTTGACGAGCATTCCTAGGGGTCTTTCCCCTCTCGCCAAAGGAATG
CAAGGTCTGTTGAATGTCGTGAAGGAAGCAGTTCCTCTGGAAGCTTCTTGAAGACAAACAACGTCTGTAG
CGACCCTTTGCAGGCAGCGGAACCCCCCACCTGGCGACAGGTGCCTCTGCGGCCAAAAGCCACGTGTATA
AGATACACCTGCAAAGGCGGCACAACCCCAGTGCCACGTTGTGAGTTGGATAGTTGTGGAAAGAGTCAAA
TGGCTCTCCTCAAGCGTATTCAACAAGGGGCTGAAGGATGCCCAGAAGGTACCCCATTGTATGGGATCTG
ATCTGGGGCCTCGGTGCACATGCTTTACATGTGTTTAGTCGAGGTTAAAAAAACGTCTAGGCCCCCCGAA
CCACGGGGACGTGGTTTTCCTTTGAAAAACACGATGATAATATGGCCACAACCATGGTGAGCAAGGGCGA
GGAGCTGTTCACCGGGGTGGTGCCCATCCTGGTCGAGCTGGACGGCGACGTAAACGGCCACAAGTTCAGC
GTGTCTGGCGAGGGCGAGGGCGATGCCACCTACGGCAAGCTGACCCTGAAGTTCATCTGCACCACCGGCA
AGCTGCCCGTGCCCTGGCCCACCCTCGTGACCACCCTGACCTACGGCGTGCAGTGCTTCAGCCGCTACCC
CGACCACATGAAGCAGCACGACTTCTTCAAGTCCGCCATGCCCGAAGGCTACGTCCAGGAGCGCACCATC
TTCTTCAAGGACGACGGCAACTACAAGACCCGCGCCGAGGTGAAGTTCGAGGGCGACACCCTGGTGAACC
GCATCGAGCTGAAGGGCATCGACTTCAAGGAGGACGGCAACATCCTGGGGCACAAGCTGGAGTACAACTA
CAACAGCCACAACGTCTATATCATGGCCGACAAGCAGAAGAACGGCATCAAGGCGAACTTCAAGATCCGC
CACAACATCGAGGACGGCAGCGTGCAGCTCGCCGACCACTACCAGCAGAACACCCCCATCGGCGACGGCC
CCGTGCTGCTGCCCGACAACCACTACCTGAGCACCCAGTCCGCCCTGAGCAAAGACCCCAACGAGAAGCG
CGATCACATGGTCCTGCTGGAGTTCGTGACCGCCGCCGGGATCACTCTCGGCATGGACGAGCTGTACAAG
TAATGAATTAATTAAGAATTATCAAGCTTATCGATACCGTCGACCTGCAGCCAAGCTTATCGATAAAATA
AAAGATTTTATTTAGTCTCCAGAAAAAGGGGGGAATGAAAGACCCCACCTGTAGGTTTGGCAAGCTAGCT
TAAGTAACGCCATTTTGCAAGGCATGGAAAATACATAACTGAGAATAGAGAAGTTCAGATCAAGGTTAGG
AACAGAGAGACAGCAGAATATGGGCCAAACAGGATATCTGTGGTAAGCAGTTCCTGCCCCGGCTCAGGGC
CAAGAACAGATGGTCCCCAGATGCGGTCCCGCCCTCAGCAGTTTCTAGAGAACCATCAGATGTTTCCAGG
GTGCCCCAAGGACCTGAAATGACCCTGTGCCTTATTTGAACTAACCAATCAGTTCGCTTCTCGCTTCTGT
TCGCGCGCTTCTGCTCCCCGAGCTCAATAAAAGAGCCCACAACCCCTCACTCGGCGCGCCAGTCCTCCGA
TAGACTGCGTCGCCCGGGTACCCGTGTATCCAATAAACCCTCTTGCAGTTGCATCCGACTTGTGGTCTCG
CTGTTCCTTGGGAGGGTCTCCTCTGAGTGATTGACTACCCGTCAGCGGGGGTCTTTCATGGGTAACAGTT
TCTTGAAGTTGGAGAACAACATTCTGAGGGTAGGAGTCGAATATTAAGTAATCCTGACTCAATTAGCCAC
TGTTTTGAATCCACATACTCCAATACTCCTGAAATAGTTCATTATGGACAGCGCAGAAGAGCTGGGGAGA
ATTAATTCGTAATCATGGTCATAGCTGTTTCCTGTGTGAAATTGTTATCCGCTCACAATTCCACACAACA
TACGAGCCGGAAGCATAAAGTGTAAAGCCTGGGGTGCCTAATGAGTGAGCTAACTCACATTAATTGCGTT
GCGCTCACTGCCCGCTTTCCAGTCGGGAAACCTGTCGTGCCAGCTGCATTAATGAATCGGCCAACGCGCG
GGGAGAGGCGGTTTGCGTATTGGGCGCTCTTCCGCTTCCTCGCTCACTGACTCGCTGCGCTCGGTCGTTC
GGCTGCGGCGAGCGGTATCAGCTCACTCAAAGGCGGTAATACGGTTATCCACAGAATCAGGGGATAACGC
AGGAAAGAACATGTGAGCAAAAGGCCAGCAAAAGGCCAGGAACCGTAAAAAGGCCGCGTTGCTGGCGTTT
TTCCATAGGCTCCGCCCCCCTGACGAGCATCACAAAAATCGACGCTCAAGTCAGAGGTGGCGAAACCCGA
CAGGACTATAAAGATACCAGGCGTTTCCCCCTGGAAGCTCCCTCGTGCGCTCTCCTGTTCCGACCCTGCC
GCTTACCGGATACCTGTCCGCCTTTCTCCCTTCGGGAAGCGTGGCGCTTTCTCATAGCTCACGCTGTAGG
TATCTCAGTTCGGTGTAGGTCGTTCGCTCCAAGCTGGGCTGTGTGCACGAACCCCCCGTTCAGCCCGACC
GCTGCGCCTTATCCGGTAACTATCGTCTTGAGTCCAACCCGGTAAGACACGACTTATCGCCACTGGCAGC
AGCCACTGGTAACAGGATTAGCAGAGCGAGGTATGTAGGCGGTGCTACAGAGTTCTTGAAGTGGTGGCCT
AACTACGGCTACACTAGAAGGACAGTATTTGGTATCTGCGCTCTGCTGAAGCCAGTTACCTTCGGAAAAA
GAGTTGGTAGCTCTTGATCCGGCAAACAAACCACCGCTGGTAGCGGTGGTTTTTTTGTTTGCAAGCAGCA
GATTACGCGCAGAAAAAAAGGATCTCAAGAAGATCCTTTGATCTTTTCTACGGGGTCTGACGCTCAGTGG
AACGAAAACTCACGTTAAGGGATTTTGGTCATGAGATTATCAAAAAGGATCTTCACCTAGATCCTTTTAA
ATTAAAAATGAAGTTTTAAATCAATCTAAAGTATATATGAGTAAACTTGGTCTGACAGTTACCAATGCTT
AATCAGTGAGGCACCTATCTCAGCGATCTGTCTATTTCGTTCATCCATAGTTGCCTGACTCCCCGTCGTG
TAGATAACTACGATACGGGAGGGCTTACCATCTGGCCCCAGTGCTGCAATGATACCGCGAGACCCACGCT
CACCGGCTCCAGATTTATCAGCAATAAACCAGCCAGCCGGAAGGGCCGAGCGCAGAAGTGGTCCTGCAAC
TTTATCCGCCTCCATCCAGTCTATTAATTGTTGCCGGGAAGCTAGAGTAAGTAGTTCGCCAGTTAATAGT
TTGCGCAACGTTGTTGCCATTGCTACAGGCATCGTGGTGTCACGCTCGTCGTTTGGTATGGCTTCATTCA
GCTCCGGTTCCCAACGATCAAGGCGAGTTACATGATCCCCCATGTTGTGCAAAAAAGCGGTTAGCTCCTT
CGGTCCTCCGATCGTTGTCAGAAGTAAGTTGGCCGCAGTGTTATCACTCATGGTTATGGCAGCACTGCAT
AATTCTCTTACTGTCATGCCATCCGTAAGATGCTTTTCTGTGACTGGTGAGTACTCAACCAAGTCATTCT
GAGAATAGTGTATGCGGCGACCGAGTTGCTCTTGCCCGGCGTCAATACGGGATAATACCGCGCCACATAG
CAGAACTTTAAAAGTGCTCATCATTGGAAAACGTTCTTCGGGGCGAAAACTCTCAAGGATCTTACCGCTG
TTGAGATCCAGTTCGATGTAACCCACTCGTGCACCCAACTGATCTTCAGCATCTTTTACTTTCACCAGCG
TTTCTGGGTGAGCAAAAACAGGAAGGCAAAATGCCGCAAAAAAGGGAATAAGGGCGACACGGAAATGTTG
AATACTCATACTCTTCCTTTTTCAATATTATTGAAGCATTTATCAGGGTTATTGTCTCATGAGCGGATAC
ATATTTGAATGTATTTAGAAAAATAAACAAATAGGGGTTCCGCGCACATTTCCCCGAAAAGTGCCACCTG
ACGTCTAAGAAACCATTATTATCATGACATTAACCTATAAAAATAGGCGTATCACGAGGCCCTTTCGTCT
CGCGCGTTTCGGTGATGACGGTGAAAACCTCTGACACATGCAGCTCCCGGAGACGGTCACAGCTTGTCTG
TAAGCGGATGCCGGGAGCAGACAAGCCCGTCAGGGCGCGTCAGCGGGTGTTGGCGGGTGTCGGGGCTGGC
TTAACTATGCGGCATCAGAGCAGATTGTACTGAGAGTGCACCATATGCGGTGTGAAATACCGCACAGATG
CGTAAGGAGAAAATACCGCATCAGGCGCCATTCGCCATTCAGGCTGCGCAACTGTTGGGAAGGGCGATCG
GTGCGGGCCTCTTCGCTATTACGCCAGCTGGCGAAAGGGGGATGTGCTGCAAGGCGATTAAGTTGGGTAA
CGCCAGGGTTTTCCCAGTCACGACGTTGTAAAACGACGGCGCAAGGAATGGTGCATGCAAGGAGATGGCG
CCCAACAGTCCCCCGGCCACGGGGCCTGCCACCATACCCACGCCGAAACAAGCGCTCATGAGCCCGAAGT
GGCGAGCCCGATCTTCCCCATCGGTGATGTCGGCGATATAGGCGCCAGCAACCGCACCTGTGGCGCCGGT
GATGCCGGCCACGATGCGTCCGGCGTAGAGGCGATTAGTCCAATTTGTTAAAGACAGGATATCAGTGGTC
CAGGCTCTAGTTTTGACTCAACAATATCACCAGCTGAAGCCTATAGAGTACGAGCCATAGATAAAATAAA
AGATTTTATTTAGTCTCCAGAAAAAGGGGGGAA
Features (pLannotate 1.2.2; 23 found; start..end, strand, type, name):
    579..920     +  misc_feature   MESV Ψ: packaging signal of murine embryonic stem cell virus
    987..1403    +  CDS            gag (truncated): truncated Moloney murine leukemia virus (MMLV) gag gene lacking the start codon
   1449..2825    +  CDS            NSD3 (fragment): NSD3_HUMAN - Also known as WHSC1L1. Experimental evidence at protein level: Swiss-Prot protein existence level 1. Histone methyltransferase. Preferentially dimethylates 'Lys- 4' and 'Lys-27' of histone H3 forming H3K2me2 and H3K27me2. H3 'Lys-4' methylation represents a specific tag for epigenetic transcriptional activation, while 'Lys-27' is a mark for transcriptional repression. From Homo sapiens (Human).
   2904..2966    +  CDS            3xFLAG: three tandem FLAG® epitope tags, followed by an enterokinase cleavage site
   2983..3482    +  promoter       PGK promoter: mouse phosphoglycerate kinase 1 promoter
   3503..4102    +  CDS            PuroR: puromycin N-acetyltransferase; pac from Streptomyces alboniger; confers resistance to puromycin
   4268..4730    +  misc_feature   IRES: internal ribosome entry site (IRES) of the encephalomyocarditis virus (EMCV)
   4744..5463    +  CDS            EGFP: the original enhanced GFP (Yang et al., 1996) mammalian codon-optimized
   5480..5506    +  misc_feature   MCS (fragment): pBluescript multiple cloning site
   5565..6079    +  LTR            3' LTR: 3' long terminal repeat from murine embryonic stem cell virus
   6272..6288    -  protein_bind   lac operator: The lac repressor binds to the lac operator to inhibit transcription in E. coli. This inhibition can be relieved by adding lactose or isopropyl-β-D-thiogalactopyranoside (IPTG). lac repressor encoded by lacI
   6296..6326    -  promoter       lac promoter: promoter for the E. coli lac operon
   6341..6362    -  protein_bind   CAP binding site: CAP binding activates transcription in the presence of cAMP. E. coli catabolite activator protein
   6375..6467    -  CDS            lacI (fragment): lac repressor; lacI; The lac repressor binds to the lac operator to inhibit transcription in E. coli. This inhibition can be relieved by adding lactose or isopropyl-β-D-thiogalactopyranoside (IPTG).
   6650..7238    -  rep_origin     ori: high-copy-number ColE1/pMB1/pBR322/pUC origin of replication
   7409..8269    -  CDS            AmpR: β-lactamase; bla; confers resistance to ampicillin, carbenicillin, and related antibiotics
   8270..8374    -  promoter       AmpR promoter: bla
   8469..8504    +  CDS            rop (fragment): Rop protein, which maintains plasmids at low copy number; rop
   8606..8705    +  misc_feature   bom (fragment): basis of mobility region from pBR322
   8711..8860    -  CDS            lacZα (fragment): LacZα fragment of β-galactosidase; lacZ fragment
   8860..9061    -  CDS            TcR (fragment): tetracycline efflux protein; tet; confers resistance to tetracycline
   9062..9160    +  CDS            env (fragment): murine leukemia virus gPr80 envelope polyprotein precursor; env; proteolytically cleaved into gp70SU and p15TM subunits
   9202..515     +  LTR            5' LTR (across the origin): 5' long terminal repeat from murine embryonic stem cell virus
