[The description below was written by a language model from this plasmid's Addgene catalogue record and pLannotate feature annotations shown in this document.]
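Description:
MSCV-NSD3-short del(100-263) is a murine stem cell virus (MSCV) gammaretroviral expression plasmid built on the MSCV-PIG backbone, intended for packaging into retrovirus and stable transduction of mammalian cells. It is propagated in E. coli through a high-copy ColE1/pUC-type origin with ampicillin selection (AmpR). Short remnants of lac, rop, bom, TcR and env sequences in the bacterial portion are non-functional backbone leftovers.

Between the 5' and 3' MESV-type LTRs lie the Ψ packaging signal and a truncated gag region lacking its start codon, which together support efficient encapsidation of the genomic RNA. The 5' LTR drives the insert: the short isoform of human NSD3 (WHSC1L1) carrying an internal deletion of amino acids 100-263. The catalogue lists an N-terminal SV40 NLS, which is not separately annotated in the feature table, and a C-terminal 3xFLAG epitope for detection and immunoprecipitation. Downstream, a mouse PGK promoter drives a bicistronic PuroR-IRES-EGFP cassette, so transduced cells can be selected with puromycin and followed or sorted by green fluorescence through EMCV IRES-mediated translation of EGFP.

The catalogue sizes (about 6.5 kb total) do not match the assembled full sequence of roughly 9.2 kb, and the annotated NSD3 fragment (about 1.4 kb) is shorter than the listed 1,937 bp insert size. The sequence-derived figures are probably the more reliable guide. The associated publication title describes NSD3-short as an adaptor coupling BRD4 to the CHD8 chromatin remodeler. This suggests a deletion mutant for mapping which regions of NSD3-short are needed for its interactions or function, but the record does not state what the 100-263 region does.
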