Addgene plasmid #72548: MSCV-NSD3-short del(100-263)
Purpose: expresses 3*FLAG tagged human NSD3-short with 100-263 aa deletion
Depositing lab: Christopher Vakoc. Depositing organization: Cold Spring Harbor Laboratory. Publication: NSD3-Short Is an Adaptor Protein that Couples BRD4 to the CHD8 Chromatin Remodeler. Shen C, Ipsaro JJ, Shi J, Milazzo JP, Wang E, Roe JS, Suzuki Y, Pappin DJ, Joshua-Tor L, Vakoc CR. Mol Cell. 2015 Nov 24. pii: S1097-2765(15)00824-2. doi: 10.1016/j.molcel.2015.10.033. PubMed 26626481.
Backbone
  Vector backbone: MSCV-PIG
  Backbone manufacturer: Addgene Plasmid #18751
  Backbone size w/o insert (bp): 6300
  Total vector size (bp): 6500
  Modifications to backbone: none
  Vector type: Mammalian Expression, Retroviral
  Selectable markers: Puromycin
Growth in bacteria
  Bacterial resistance: Ampicillin, 100 μg/mL
  Growth temperature: 37°C
  Growth strain: NEB Stable
  Copy number: High Copy
Gene/Insert
  Gene/Insert name: NSD3-short
  Species: H. sapiens (human)
  Insert size (bp): 1937
  Mutation: 100-263 aa deletion
  GenBank ID: NM_017778.2
  Entrez Gene: NSD3 (a.k.a. KMT3F, KMT3G, WHISTLE, WHSC1L1, pp14328)
  Promoter: LTR
  Tag / fusion protein: SV40 NLS (N terminal on insert); 3xFlag (C terminal on insert)
  Cloning method: Ligation Independent Cloning
  Sequencing primers: 5′ MSCV
Terms and licenses: Academic/Nonprofit Terms; Industry Terms: Not Available to Industry
How to cite: MSCV-NSD3-short del(100-263) was a gift from Christopher Vakoc (Addgene plasmid # 72548 ; http://n2t.net/addgene:72548 ; RRID:Addgene_72548)
