>Addgene plasmid #72548 | MSCV-NSD3-short del(100-263) | depositor partial sequence | sequence record 132997 | MSCV-NSD3-short del(100-263) sequence 1224 bps
NNNNNNNGACTCGAGANNNATAGAACAGTATACTTTTATTTACATTGATAAACAGCCTGAAGAGGCTTTA
TCCCAAGCAAAAAAGAGTGTTGCCTCCAAAACCGAAGTTAAAAAAACCCGACGACCAAGATCTGTGCTGA
ATACTCAGCCAGAACAGACCAATGCAGGGGAGGTGGCCTCCTCACTCTCAAGTACTGAAATTCGGAGACA
TAGCCAGAGGCGGCACACAAGTGCGGAAGAGGAAGAGCCACCGCCTGTTAAAATAGCCTGGAAAACTGCG
GCAGCAAGGAAATCCTTACCAGCTTCCATTACGATGCACAAAGGGAGCCTGGATTTGCAGAAGTGTAACA
TGTCTCCAGTTGTGAAAATTGAACAAGTGTTTGCTCTTCAGAATGCTACAGGGGATGGGAAATTTATCGA
TCAATTTGTTTATTCAACAAAGGGAATTGGTAACAAAACAGAAATAAGTGTCAGGGGGCAAGACAGGCTT
ATAATTTCTACACCAAACCAGAGAAATGAAAAGCCAACGCAGAGTGTATCATCTCCTGAAGCAACATCTG
GTTCTACAGGCTCAGTAGAAAAGAAGCAACAGAGAAGATCAATTAGAACTCGTTCTGAATCAGAGAAATC
CACTGAGGTTGTGCCAAAGAAGAAGATCAAAAAGGAGCAGGTTGAAACAGTTCCTCAGGCTACAGTGAAG
ACTGGATTACAGAAAGGGTCGGCGGACCGGGGAGTGCAGGGCTCTGTCAGATTCAGTGACAGCTCCGTCT
CCGCAGCGATTGAGGAAACTGTGGACGGAGGCGATTACAAAGACCATGACGGTGATTATAAAGATCATGA
TATCGATTACAAGGATGACGATGACAAGTGATGAGAATTCTACCGGGTAGGGGAGGCGCTTTTCCCAAGG
CAGTCTGGAGCATGCGCTTTAGCAGCCCCGCTGGGCACTTGGCGCTACACAAGTGGCCTCTGGCCTCGCA
CACATTCCACATCCACCGGTAGGCGCCAACCGGCTCCGTTCTTTGGTGGCCCNTTCNNGCNNCCTTCTAC
TCCTCCCCTAGTCAGGAAGTTCCCCCCNGCCNGCAGCTCGCGTCGTGCAGGANGTNNNNAATGGAANNNN
NNNGTCNNNNTANTCTNNNNNAATGGACNNCCNNNTAACNNNGNAANGGNNNNNNNTTGGGNNNNNNNNN
NNNNNNTTTNCCNTNCNTTNNGGNNNNANNNNNN
