>Addgene plasmid #72548 | MSCV-NSD3-short del(100-263) | depositor partial sequence | sequence record 132998 | MSCV-NSD3-short del(100-263) sequence 1144 bps
NNNNNNNNNANGANNNNTTGANNNCNCAGTGACATTGCTGAAGATGGTGGCCAGACACCATATGAAGCTA
CTTTGCAGCAAGGCTTTCAGTACCCAGCTACAACAGAAGATCTTCCTCCACTCACAAATGGGTATCCATC
ATCAATCAGTGTGTATGAAACTCAAACCAAATACCAGTCATATAATCAGTATCCTAATGGGTCAGCCAAT
GGCTTTACTGGTGTTAAGTTTCAGGTTGGCGATCTTGTGTGGTCCAAGGTGGGAACCTATCCTTGGTGGC
CTTGTATGGTTTCAAGTGATCCCCAGCTTGAGGTTCATACTAAAATTAACACAAGAGGTGCCCGAGAATA
TCATGTCCAGTTTTTTAGCAACCAGCCAGAGAGGGCGTGGGTTCATGAAAAACGGGTACGAGAGTATAAA
GGTCATAAACAGTATGAAGAATTACTGGCTGAGGCAACCAAACAAGCCAGCAATCACTCTGAGAAACAAA
AGATTCGGAAACCCCGACCTCAGAGAGAACGTGCTCAGTGGGATATTGGCATTGCCCATGCAGAGAAAGC
ATTGAAAATGACTCGAGAAGAAAGAATAGAACAGTATACTTTTATTTACATTGATAAACAGCCTGAAGAG
GCTTTATCCCAAGCAAAAAAGAGTGTTGCCTCCAAAACCGAAGTTAAAAAAACCCGACGACCAAGATCTG
TGCTGAATACTCAGCCAGAACAGACCAATGCAGGGGAGGTGGCCTCCTCACTCTCAAGTACTGAAATTCG
GAGACATAGCCAGAGGCGGCACACAAGTGCGGAAGAGGAAGAGCCACCGCCTGTTAAAATAGCCTGGAAA
ACTGCGGCAGCAAGGAAATCCTTACCAGCTTCCATTACGATGCACAAAGGGAGCCTGGATTTGCAGAAGT
GTAACATGTCTCCAGTTGTGAAAATTGAACAAGTGTTTGCTCTTCAGAATGCTACAGGGGATGGGAAATT
TATCGATCAATTTGTTTATTCAACAAAGGGAATTGGTAACAAAACAGAANTAAGTGTCAGGGGGCAAGAC
AGGCTTATAATTTCTACACCAAACCANNNAANTGAAANGCCNNNNCAANNGGATNATCTCCTGAAGNNNN
NCNGNTNNACAGGCTNNNNAANNN
