>Addgene plasmid #72548 | MSCV-NSD3-short del(100-263) | depositor partial sequence | sequence record 132999 | MSCV-NSD3-short del(100-263) sequence 1163 bps
NNNNNNNTCNNNNNNNNNNNNCCTCNCTCCTTCTCTAGGCGCCGGAATTAGATCTACCATGCCGAAAAAG
AAGCGCAAGGTAGGAGGCATGGATTTCTCTTTCTCTTTCATGCAAGGGATCATGGGAAACACAATTCAGC
AACCACCTCAACTCATTGACTCCGCCAACATCCGTCAGGAGGATGCCTTTGATAACAACAGTGACATTGC
TGAAGATGGTGGCCAGACACCATATGAAGCTACTTTGCAGCAAGGCTTTCAGTACCCAGCTACAACAGAA
GATCTTCCTCCACTCACAAATGGGTATCCATCATCAATCAGTGTGTATGAAACTCAAACCAAATACCAGT
CATATAATCAGTATCCTAATGGGTCAGCCAATGGCTTTACTGGTGTTAAGTTTCAGGTTGGCGATCTTGT
GTGGTCCAAGGTGGGAACCTATCCTTGGTGGCCTTGTATGGTTTCAAGTGATCCCCAGCTTGAGGTTCAT
ACTAAAATTAACACAAGAGGTGCCCGAGAATATCATGTCCAGTTTTTTAGCAACCAGCCAGAGAGGGCGT
GGGTTCATGAAAAACGGGTACGAGAGTATAAAGGTCATAAACAGTATGAAGAATTACTGGCTGAGGCAAC
CAAACAAGCCAGCAATCACTCTGAGAAACAAAAGATTCGGAAACCCCGACCTCAGAGAGAACGTGCTCAG
TGGGATATTGGCATTGCCCATGCAGAGAAAGCATTGAAAATGACTCGAGAAGAAAGAATAGAACAGTATA
CTTTTATTTACATTGATAAACAGCCTGAAGAGGCTTTATCCCAAGCAAAAAAGAGTGTTGCCTCCAAAAC
CGAAGTTAAAAAAACCCGACGACCAAGATCTGTGCTGAATACTCAGCCAGAACAGACCAATGCAGGGGAG
GTGGCCTCCTCACTCTCAAGTACTGAAATTCGGAGACATAGCCAGAGGCGGCACACAAGTGCGGAAGAGG
AAGAGCCACCGCCTGTTAAAATAGCCTGGAAAACTGCGGCAGCAAGNAATCCTTACCAGCTTCNTTACGA
TGNAAANGGGNNCTGGATTNGCAAANTGTNCATGTNNCANTTNNNAANTTGAAANNNGTNNNNNTNCAAA
TGCNACGGGNNNGGNAATTTNNNATCATTNGNNNNNNNCAANN
