>Addgene plasmid #72548 | MSCV-NSD3-short del(100-263) | addgene partial sequence | sequence record 135277 | pLXSN5 5'-CCCTTGAACCTCCTCGTTCGACC-3'
TCCTCCCTTTATCCAGCCCTCACTCCTTCTCTAGGCGCCGGAATTAGATCTACCATGCCGAAAAAGAAGC
GCAAGGTAGGAGGCATGGATTTCTCTTTCTCTTTCATGCAAGGGATCATGGGAAACACAATTCAGCAACC
ACCTCAACTCATTGACTCCGCCAACATCCGTCAGGAGGATGCCTTTGATAACAACAGTGACATTGCTGAA
GATGGTGGCCAGACACCATATGAAGCTACTTTGCAGCAAGGCTTTCAGTACCCAGCTACAACAGAAGATC
TTCCTCCACTCACAAATGGGTATCCATCATCAATCAGTGTGTATGAAACTCAAACCAAATACCAGTCATA
TAATCAGTATCCTAATGGGTCAGCCAATGGCTTTACTGGTGTTAAGTTTCAGGTTGGCGATCTTGTGTGG
TCCAAGGTGGGAACCTATCCTTGGTGGCCTTGTATGGTTTCAAGTGATCCCCAGCTTGAGGTTCATACTA
AAATTAACACAAGAGGTGCCCGAGAATATCATGTCCAGTTTTTTAGCAACCAGCCAGAGAGGGCGTGGGT
TCATGAAAAACGGGTACGAGAGTATAAAGGTCATAAACAGTATGAAGAATTACTGGCTGAGGCAACCAAA
CAAGCCAGCAATCACTCTGAGAAACAAAAGATTCGGAAACCCCGACCTCAGAGAGAACGTGCTCAGTGGG
ATATTGGCATTGCCCATGCAGAGAAAGCATTGAAAATGACTCGAGAAGAAAGAATAGAACAGTATACTTT
TATTTACATTGATAAACAGCCTGAAGAGGCTTTATCCCAAGCAAAAAAGAGTGTTGCCTCCAAAACCGAA
GTTAAAAAAACCCGACGACCAAGATCTGTGCTGAATACTCAGCCAGAACAGACCAATGCAGGGGAGGTGG
CCTCCTCACTCTCAAGTACTGAAATTCGGAGACATAGCCAGAGGCGGCACACAAGTGCGGAAGAGGAAGA
GCCACCGCCTGTTAAAATAGCCTGGAAAACTGCGGCAGCAAGGAAATCCTTACCAGCTTCCATTACGATG
CACAAAGGGAGCCTGGATTTGCAGAAGTGTAACATGTCTCCAGTTGTGAAAATTGAACAAGTGTTTGCTC
TTCAGAATGCTACAGGGGATGGGAAATTTATCGATCAATTTGTTTATTCAACAAAGGGAATTGGTAACAA
AACAGAAATAA
