>Addgene plasmid #72548 | MSCV-NSD3-short del(100-263) | addgene partial sequence | sequence record 135279 | MSCV_C_rev2 5'-ggccagaggccacttgtgtagcgcc-3'
CCAGCGGGGCTGCTAAAGCGCATGCTCCAGACTGCCTTGGGAAAAGCGCCTCCCCTACCCGGTAGAATTC
TCATCACTTGTCATCGTCATCCTTGTAATCGATATCATGATCTTTATAATCACCGTCATGGTCTTTGTAA
TCGCCTCCGTCCACAGTTTCCTCAATCGCTGCGGAGACGGAGCTGTCACTGAATCTGACAGAGCCCTGCA
CTCCCCGGTCCGCCGACCCTTTCTGTAATCCAGTCTTCACTGTAGCCTGAGGAACTGTTTCAACCTGCTC
CTTTTTGATCTTCTTCTTTGGCACAACCTCAGTGGATTTCTCTGATTCAGAACGAGTTCTAATTGATCTT
CTCTGTTGCTTCTTTTCTACTGAGCCTGTAGAACCAGATGTTGCTTCAGGAGATGATACACTCTGCGTTG
GCTTTTCATTTCTCTGGTTTGGTGTAGAAATTATAAGCCTGTCTTGCCCCCTGACACTTATTTCTGTTTT
GTTACCAATTCCCTTTGTTGAATAAACAAATTGATCGATAAATTTCCCATCCCCTGTAGCATTCTGAAGA
GCAAACACTTGTTCAATTTTCACAACTGGAGACATGTTACACTTCTGCAAATCCAGGCTCCCTTTGTGCA
TCGTAATGGAAGCTGGTAAGGATTTCCTTGCTGCCGCAGTTTTCCAGGCTATTTTAACAGGCGGTGGCTC
TTCCTCTTCCGCACTTGTGTGCCGCCTCTGGCTATGTCTCCGAATTTCAGTACTTGAGAGTGAGGAGGCC
ACCTCCCCTGCATTGGTCTGTTCTGGCTGAGTATTCAGCACAGATCTTGGTCGTCGGGTTTTTTTAACTT
CGGTTTTGGAGGCAACACTCTTTTTTGCTTGGGATAAAGCCTCTTCAGGCTGTTTATCAATGTAAATAAA
AGTATACTGTTCTATTCTTTCTTCTCGAGTCATTTTCAATGCTTTCTCTGCATGGGCAATGCCAATATCC
CACTGAGCACGTTCTCTCTGAGGTCGGGGTTTCCGAATCTTTTGTTTCTCAGAGTGATTGCTGGCTTGTT
TGGTTGCCTCAGCCAGTAATTCTTCATACTGTTTATGACCTTTATACTCTCGTACCC
